LOCUS       Exported 8573 bp ds-DNA circular SYN 12-MAY-2021
DEFINITION  Expresses the extracellular region of the PlexinC1 protein,
            C-terminally fused to the Fc region of human IgG1 + 6X histidine
            tag..
ACCESSION   .
VERSION     .
KEYWORDS    Plxnc1-Fc-His
SOURCE      synthetic DNA construct
  ORGANISM  synthetic DNA construct
REFERENCE   1 (bases 1 to 8573)
  AUTHORS   Visser JJ, Cheng Y, Perry SC, Chastain AB, Parsa B, Masri SS, Ray
            TA, Kay JN, Wojtowicz WM
  TITLE     An extracellular biochemical screen reveals that FLRTs and Unc5s
            mediate neuronal subtype recognition in the retina.
  JOURNAL   Elife. 2015 Dec 3;4. pii: e08149. doi: 10.7554/eLife.08149.
  PUBMED    26633812
REFERENCE   2 (bases 1 to 8573)
  AUTHORS   .
  TITLE     Direct Submission
  JOURNAL   Exported May 12, 2021 from SnapGene Server 1.1.58
            http://www.snapgene.com
FEATURES             Location/Qualifiers
     source          1..8573
                     /organism="synthetic DNA construct"
                     /mol_type="other DNA"
     enhancer        105..408
                     /label=CMV enhancer
                     /note="human cytomegalovirus immediate early enhancer"
     promoter        409..612
                     /label=CMV promoter
                     /note="human cytomegalovirus (CMV) immediate early
                     promoter"
     primer_bind     563..583
                     /label=CMV-F
                     /note="Human CMV immediate early promoter, forward primer"
     primer_bind     609..633
                     /label=LNCX
                     /note="Human CMV promoter, forward primer"
     intron          748..1573
                     /label=CMV intron A
                     /note="human cytomegalovirus intron A (Chapman et al.,
                     1991)"
     regulatory      1604..1613
                     /regulatory_class="other"
                     /note="vertebrate consensus sequence for strong initiation
                     of translation (Kozak, 1987)"
     CDS             5153..5170
                     /codon_start=1
                     /product="6xHis affinity tag"
                     /label=6xHis
                     /translation="HHHHHH"
     polyA_signal    5196..5317
                     /label=SV40 poly(A) signal
                     /note="SV40 polyadenylation signal"
     primer_bind     complement(5233..5252)
                     /label=SV40pA-R
                     /note="SV40 polyA, reverse primer"
     primer_bind     5287..5306
                     /label=EBV-rev
                     /note="SV40 polyA terminator, reverse primer"
     primer_bind     complement(5355..5372)
                     /label=L4440
                     /note="L4440 vector, forward primer"
     rep_origin      complement(5526..6114)
                     /direction=LEFT
                     /label=ori
                     /note="high-copy-number ColE1/pMB1/pBR322/pUC origin of
                     replication"
     primer_bind     complement(5606..5625)
                     /label=pBR322ori-F
                     /note="pBR322 origin, forward primer"
     CDS             complement(6285..7145)
                     /codon_start=1
                     /gene="bla"
                     /product="beta-lactamase"
                     /label=AmpR
                     /note="confers resistance to ampicillin, carbenicillin, and
                     related antibiotics"
                     /translation="MSIQHFRVALIPFFAAFCLPVFAHPETLVKVKDAEDQLGARVGYI
                     ELDLNSGKILESFRPEERFPMMSTFKVLLCGAVLSRIDAGQEQLGRRIHYSQNDLVEYS
                     PVTEKHLTDGMTVRELCSAAITMSDNTAANLLLTTIGGPKELTAFLHNMGDHVTRLDRW
                     EPELNEAIPNDERDTTMPVAMATTLRKLLTGELLTLASRQQLIDWMEADKVAGPLLRSA
                     LPAGWFIADKSGAGERGSRGIIAALGPDGKPSRIVVIYTTGSQATMDERNRQIAEIGAS
                     LIKHW"
     primer_bind     6908..6927
                     /label=Amp-R
                     /note="Ampicillin resistance gene, reverse primer"
     promoter        complement(7146..7250)
                     /gene="bla"
                     /label=AmpR promoter
     primer_bind     7318..7336
                     /label=pBRforEco
                     /note="pBR322 vectors, upsteam of EcoRI site, forward
                     primer"
     primer_bind     complement(7374..7396)
                     /label=pGEX 3'
                     /note="pGEX vectors, reverse primer"
     primer_bind     complement(7398..7418)
                     /label=pBABE 3'
                     /note="SV40 enhancer, reverse primer for pBABE vectors"
     promoter        7403..7733
                     /label=SV40 promoter
                     /note="SV40 enhancer and early promoter"
     rep_origin      7584..7719
                     /label=SV40 ori
                     /note="SV40 origin of replication"
     primer_bind     7646..7665
                     /label=SV40pro-F
                     /note="SV40 promoter/origin, forward primer"
     primer_bind     7870..7889
                     /label=pRS-marker
                     /note="pRS vectors, use to sequence yeast selectable
                     marker"
     rep_origin      complement(7956..8411)
                     /direction=LEFT
                     /label=f1 ori
                     /note="f1 bacteriophage origin of replication; arrow
                     indicates direction of (+) strand synthesis"
     primer_bind     complement(8093..8114)
                     /label=F1ori-F
                     /note="F1 origin, forward primer"
     primer_bind     8305..8324
                     /label=F1ori-R
                     /note="F1 origin, reverse primer"
     primer_bind     8537..8559
                     /label=M13/pUC Forward
                     /note="In lacZ gene"
     primer_bind     8551..8568
                     /label=M13 Forward
                     /note="In lacZ gene. Also called M13-F20 or M13 (-21)
                     Forward"
     primer_bind     8552..8568
                     /label=M13 fwd
                     /note="common sequencing primer, one of multiple similar
                     variants"
ORIGIN
        1 gtcgaggtct cgacggtatc gattgacatt gattattgac tagctagtta ttaatagtaa
       61 tcaattacgg ggtcattagt tcatagccca tatatggagt tccgcgttac ataacttacg
      121 gtaaatggcc cgcctggctg accgcccaac gacccccgcc cattgacgtc aataatgacg
      181 tatgttccca tagtaacgcc aatagggact ttccattgac gtcaatgggt ggagtattta
      241 cggtaaactg cccacttggc agtacatcaa gtgtatcata tgccaagtcc gccccctatt
      301 gacgtcaatg acggtaaatg gcccgcctgg cattatgccc agtacatgac cttacgggac
      361 tttcctactt ggcagtacat ctacgtatta gtcatcgcta ttaccatggt gatgcggttt
      421 tggcagtaca ccaatgggcg tggatagcgg tttgactcac ggggatttcc aagtctccac
      481 cccattgacg tcaatgggag tttgttttgg caccaaaatc aacgggactt tccaaaatgt
      541 cgtaataacc ccgccccgtt gacgcaaatg ggcggtaggc gtgtacggtg ggaggtctat
      601 ataagcagag ctcgtttagt gaaccgtcag atcgcctgga gacgccatcc acgctgtttt
      661 gacctccata gaagacaccg ggaccgatcc agcctccgcg gccgggaacg gtgcattgga
      721 acgcggattc cccgtgccaa gagtgacgta agtaccgcct atagactcta taggcacacc
      781 cctttggctc ttatgcatgc tatactgttt ttggcttggg gcctatacac ccccgcttcc
      841 atatgctata ggtgatggta tagcttagcc tataggtgtg ggttattgac cattattgac
      901 cactccccta ttggtgacga tactttccat tactaatcca taacatggct ctttgccaca
      961 actatctcta ttggctatat gccaatactc tgtccttcag agactgacac ggactctgta
     1021 tttttacagg atggggtccc atttattatt tacaaattca catatacaac aacgccgtcc
     1081 cccgtgcccg cagtttttat taaacatagc gtgggatctc cacgcgaatc tcgggtacgt
     1141 gttccggaca tgggctcttc tccggtagcg gcggagcttc cacatccgag ccctggtccc
     1201 atgcctccag cggctcatgg tcgctcggca gctccttgct cctaacagtg gaggccagac
     1261 ttaggcacag cacaatgccc accaccacca gtgtgccgca caaggccgtg gcggtagggt
     1321 atgtgtctga aaatgagctc ggagattggg ctcgcaccgc tgacgcagat ggaagactta
     1381 aggcagcggc agaagaagat gcaggcagct gagttgttgt attctgataa gagtcagagg
     1441 taactcccgt tgcggtgctg ttaacggtgg agggcagtgt agtctgagca gtactcgttg
     1501 ctgccgcgcg cgccaccaga cataatagct gacagactaa cagactgttc ctttccatgg
     1561 gtcttttctg cagaagcttg aattctcgag gatccgcggc cgcgccacca tggaggtctc
     1621 ccggaggaag acgccgccgc gccccccgta ccccgccgca ccgttgcccc tgatcgccta
     1681 tctgctggcg ctggcagcgc ccgcccgggg cgcggacgag ccggtgtggc gatctgagca
     1741 agccatcgga gccatcgcgg cgagccgggc ggacggcgtg ttcgtggcga gcggcagctg
     1801 cctggaccag ctggactaca gcctgaagaa caggctctct cgcctatacc gggaccaagc
     1861 gggcaactgc acggagcccg tctcgttggc gccccccgcg cggccccggc ccgggagcag
     1921 cttcagcaag ctactgctgc cctaccgcga gggggcgacc ggcctcgagg ggctgctgct
     1981 caccggctgg accttcgacc ggggcgcctg cgaggtgcgg cccctgggca acctgaaccg
     2041 cagctccctg cgcaacggca ccgaggtggt gtcatgtcac ccgcagggtt cgacggctgg
     2101 tgtggtgtac cgcgcgagtg gcaccgacct ctggtacctg gcggtggccg ccacctatgt
     2161 gctgccggag ccggagaccg cgaaccgctg caaccccgca gcatccgatc gcgacacggc
     2221 tatcgcgctc aagaacacgg aggggcgcag tctggccacg caggagctgg gccgcctgaa
     2281 actgcgcggt agtgcgggca gcctgcactt cgtggacgcc tttctctgga acggcagtgt
     2341 ctacttcccc tactatccct acaactacac gagtggcgct gccaccggct ggcccagcat
     2401 ggcgcgcatc gcgcagagca cagaggtgct gttccagggc caggctgccc tcgactgcga
     2461 ccacggccac cctgagggcc gccgcctact gctttcctcc agcctggtgg aggctgtgga
     2521 catctgggcc ggcgtgttca gcgcggccac tggagagggc caggagaggc gctcccccgc
     2581 caccacggct ctctgcctct tcaggatgag tgagatccag gcgcacgcca ggagctgcag
     2641 ctgggacttt caagcgactg agcacaactg caaagaaggg gatcggcctg aacgggtcca
     2701 gccaattgca tcgtctacac tgatccactc tgacctgacg tctgtttatg gcaccgtggt
     2761 gatgaacagg actgttctgt tcttggggac cggagatggc cagttactga aggttgttct
     2821 tggtgagaat ttgacttcaa actgtccaga ggttatttat gaaattaaag aagaaacgcc
     2881 tgtgttctac aagctcgttc ctcatcccat gaagaacatc tacatctacc taacagctgg
     2941 gaaggaggtg agaagaattc ctgttgcaaa ctgcagtaaa cggaaatcct gttcagagtg
     3001 cttagcagcg gcagaccccc actgtggctg gtgcctcccg ttacaaaggt gcacttttca
     3061 aggggattgc acacatgctg ggagctttga aaactggctg gatatttcat caggacctaa
     3121 aaaatgcccg aaaattcaga tacttcgaag cctccgagag agaaccacag tgaccattgt
     3181 gggaagcatc tccgcaagac actcggagtg cgtggtgaag aacgcagaca cgggcaagct
     3241 gctctgccag gggagaagcc aactgaactg gacctgtgcc tgcaatatcc ccagcagacc
     3301 cagctataat gtcttagttg tcaatgcgac cttctccttt ccgtcttgga acttatcaga
     3361 aagattcaac ttcaccaact gtgcgtcatt aaaagaatgc ccggcgtgta tcagaagcgg
     3421 ctgtgcttgg tgtaaacggg acaagaaatg catccacccc ttcaccccct gcgaaccatc
     3481 agactatgag aggaatcagg agctctgtca agttgctgtg gagaagtcgc ccaaggactc
     3541 aggaggagga agagtcaagg agagcaagag aaacagaact gacggggctg tgcaggtctt
     3601 ctacattaag gccattgagc cacaaaaaat atcaacctta gggaaaagca atgtgattgt
     3661 tactggagca aacttcaccc aggcgtcaaa tatcaccatg atcctgcgag gaaccagtac
     3721 ctgcgagagg gatgtgatcc gggttagcca tgtgctaaat gacacgcata tgaaattctc
     3781 acttccatca agccgcaaag aaatgaaaga cgtttgcatc cagtttgacg gtgggacctg
     3841 ctcgtctgca ggggctctgt cctacattgc tctgccacat tgttccctga tagttcctgc
     3901 caccacctgg atcagcggtg ggcaaaacat aaccatcatg ggcagaaatt ttgacgtcat
     3961 cgacaacctc atcatttcac acgagctgaa gggaaacgca aatgtgaaca taaatgtctc
     4021 tgaatactgc gcagcaactt tctgcaggtt tctagctcct aatttaaaga gctccaaagt
     4081 acgtacaaac gtggccgtga agctgagggt ccaagacacc tacttggact gtggaacgct
     4141 gcaatacctc gaggacccca gatttacagg gtaccgagtg gagtcagaga ttgatacaga
     4201 attggaagta aaaattcaaa aagaaaatga caatttcaac atttccaagg atgacattga
     4261 tattactctc ttccatgggg aaaataaaca atttaattgc agttttgaaa atattactag
     4321 aaaccaggat ctcacaacca tcctttgcaa gatcaagagt atcaagaatg caaacaccat
     4381 cgctagctcc tctaaaaaag tccgcgtcaa gctgggaaac ctggaactct atgtggaaca
     4441 ggaatcagtt ccttccggcg cgcctgacaa aactcacaca tgcccaccgt gcccagcacc
     4501 tgaactcctg gggggaccgt cagtcttcct cttcccccca aaacccaagg acaccctcat
     4561 gatctcccgg acccctgagg tcacatgcgt ggtggtggac gtgagccacg aagaccctga
     4621 ggtcaagttc aactggtacg tggacggcgt ggaggtgcat aatgccaaga caaagccgcg
     4681 ggaggagcag tacaacagca cgtaccgtgt ggtcagcgtc ctcaccgtcc tgcaccagga
     4741 ctggctgaat ggcaaggagt acaagtgcaa ggtctccaac aaagccctcc cagcccccat
     4801 cgagaaaacc atctccaaag ccaaagggca gccccgagaa ccacaggtgt ataccctgcc
     4861 cccatcccgg gatgagctga ccaagaacca ggtcagcctg acctgcctgg tcaaaggctt
     4921 ctatcccagc gacatcgccg tggagtggga gagcaatggg cagccggaga acaactacaa
     4981 gaccacgcct cccgtgctgg actccgacgg ctccttcttc ctctacagca agctcaccgt
     5041 ggacaagagc aggtggcagc aggggaacgt cttctcatgc tccgtgatgc atgaggctct
     5101 gcacaaccac tacacgcaga agagcctctc cctgtctccg ggtaaaggcg gccatcatca
     5161 ccatcaccat taatctagag atcttattaa agcagaactt gtttattgca gcttataatg
     5221 gttacaaata aagcaatagc atcacaaatt tcacaaataa agcatttttt tcactgcatt
     5281 ctagttgtgg tttgtccaaa ctcatcaatg tatcttatca tgtctggtcg actctagcta
     5341 gactcttccg cttcctcgct cactgactcg ctgcgctcgg tcgttcggct gcggcgagcg
     5401 gtatcagctc actcaaaggc ggtaatacgg ttatccacag aatcagggga taacgcagga
     5461 aagaacatgt gagcaaaagg ccagcaaaag gccaggaacc gtaaaaaggc cgcgttgctg
     5521 gcgtttttcc ataggctccg cccccctgac gagcatcaca aaaatcgacg ctcaagtcag
     5581 aggtggcgaa acccgacagg actataaaga taccaggcgt ttccccctgg aagctccctc
     5641 gtgcgctctc ctgttccgac cctgccgctt accggatacc tgtccgcctt tctcccttcg
     5701 ggaagcgtgg cgctttctca tagctcacgc tgtaggtatc tcagttcggt gtaggtcgtt
     5761 cgctccaagc tgggctgtgt gcacgaaccc cccgttcagc ccgaccgctg cgccttatcc
     5821 ggtaactatc gtcttgagtc caacccggta agacacgact tatcgccact ggcagcagcc
     5881 actggtaaca ggattagcag agcgaggtat gtaggcggtg ctacagagtt cttgaagtgg
     5941 tggcctaact acggctacac tagaagaaca gtatttggta tctgcgctct gctgaagcca
     6001 gttaccttcg gaaaaagagt tggtagctct tgatccggca aacaaaccac cgctggtagc
     6061 ggtggttttt ttgtttgcaa gcagcagatt acgcgcagaa aaaaaggatc tcaagaagat
     6121 cctttgatct tttctacggg gtctgacgct cagtggaacg aaaactcacg ttaagggatt
     6181 ttggtcatga gattatcaaa aaggatcttc acctagatcc ttttaaatta aaaatgaagt
     6241 tttaaatcaa tctaaagtat atatgagtaa acttggtctg acagttacca atgcttaatc
     6301 agtgaggcac ctatctcagc gatctgtcta tttcgttcat ccatagttgc ctgactcccc
     6361 gtcgtgtaga taactacgat acgggagggc ttaccatctg gccccagtgc tgcaatgata
     6421 ccgcgagacc cacgctcacc ggctccagat ttatcagcaa taaaccagcc agccggaagg
     6481 gccgagcgca gaagtggtcc tgcaacttta tccgcctcca tccagtctat taattgttgc
     6541 cgggaagcta gagtaagtag ttcgccagtt aatagtttgc gcaacgttgt tgccattgct
     6601 acaggcatcg tggtgtcacg ctcgtcgttt ggtatggctt cattcagctc cggttcccaa
     6661 cgatcaaggc gagttacatg atcccccatg ttgtgcaaaa aagcggttag ctccttcggt
     6721 cctccgatcg ttgtcagaag taagttggcc gcagtgttat cactcatggt tatggcagca
     6781 ctgcataatt ctcttactgt catgccatcc gtaagatgct tttctgtgac tggtgagtac
     6841 tcaaccaagt cattctgaga atagtgtatg cggcgaccga gttgctcttg cccggcgtca
     6901 atacgggata ataccgcgcc acatagcaga actttaaaag tgctcatcat tggaaaacgt
     6961 tcttcggggc gaaaactctc aaggatctta ccgctgttga gatccagttc gatgtaaccc
     7021 actcgtgcac ccaactgatc ttcagcatct tttactttca ccagcgtttc tgggtgagca
     7081 aaaacaggaa ggcaaaatgc cgcaaaaaag ggaataaggg cgacacggaa atgttgaata
     7141 ctcatactct tcctttttca atattattga agcatttatc agggttattg tctcatgagc
     7201 ggatacatat ttgaatgtat ttagaaaaat aaacaaatag gggttccgcg cacatttccc
     7261 cgaaaagtgc cacctgacgt ctaagaaacc attattatca tgacattaac ctataaaaat
     7321 aggcgtatca cgaggccctt tcgtctcgcg cgtttcggtg atgacggtga aaacctctga
     7381 cacatgcagc tcccggagga atgtgtgtca gttagggtgt ggaaagtccc caggctcccc
     7441 aggcaggcag aagtatgcaa agcatgcatc tcaattagtc agcaaccagg tgtggaaagt
     7501 ccccaggctc cccagcaggc agaagtatgc aaagcatgca tctcaattag tcagcaacca
     7561 tagtcccgcc cctaactccg cccatcccgc ccctaactcc gcccagttcc gcccattctc
     7621 cgccccatgg ctgactaatt ttttttattt atgcagaggc cgaggccgcc tctgcctctg
     7681 agctattcca gaagtagtga ggaggctttt ttggaggcct aggcttttgc aaaaagctcc
     7741 cgggagcttg tatatccatt ttcgtcccgg agacggtcac agcttgtctg taagcggatg
     7801 ccgggagcag acaagcccgt cagggcgcgt cagcgggtgt tggcgggtgt cggggctggc
     7861 ttaactatgc ggcatcagag cagattgtac tgagagtgca ccatatgcgg tgtgaaatac
     7921 cgcacagatg cgtaaggaga aaataccgca tcaggaaatt gtaagcgtta atattttgtt
     7981 aaaattcgcg ttaaattttt gttaaatcag ctcatttttt aaccaatagg ccgaaatcgg
     8041 caaaatccct tataaatcaa aagaatagac cgagataggg ttgagtgttg ttccagtttg
     8101 gaacaagagt ccactattaa agaacgtgga ctccaacgtc aaaggnnnnn nnnnnnnnnn
     8161 nnnnnnnnnn nnnnnnnnnn nnnnnnnnnn nnnntnnnnn nnnnnnnnnn nnnnnnnnnn
     8221 nnnnnnnnnn nnnnnnnnnn nnnnnnnnnn nnnnnnnnnn nnnnnnnnnn nnnnnnnnnn
     8281 nnnnnngnnn nnnnnnnnnn nnnnnnnnnn nnnnnnnnnn nnnnnnnnnn nnnnnnnnnn
     8341 nnnnnnnnnn nnnnnnnnnn nnnnnnnnnn nnnnnnnnnn nnnnnnnnnn nnnnnnnnnn
     8401 nnnnnnnnnn nccattcgcc attcaggctg cgcaactgtt gggaagggcg atcggtgcgg
     8461 gcctcttcgc tattacgcca gctggcgaaa gggggatgtg ctgcaaggcg attaagttgg
     8521 gtaacgccag ggttttccca gtcacgacgt tgtaaaacga cggccagtga att
//
