[The description below was written by a language model from this plasmid's Addgene catalogue record and the feature table of its GenBank file.]
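Description:
Plxnc1-Fc-His is an 8.6 kb mammalian expression plasmid built on the pCMVi-SV40ori backbone for producing a soluble, tagged form of mouse Plexin C1 (Plxnc1, also known as CD232 or Vespr). The 2847 bp insert encodes the extracellular region of the receptor and was cloned between retained NotI and AscI sites, placing it in frame with a backbone-encoded C-terminal fusion consisting of the Fc region of human IgG1 followed by a 6xHis tag. Transcription is driven by the human cytomegalovirus immediate early enhancer and promoter, followed by CMV intron A, which generally boosts expression. A Kozak consensus precedes the start of the coding region, and an SV40 polyadenylation signal terminates the transcript. In the feature table the ectodomain and Fc segments are not annotated individually. Only the 6xHis tag at the end of the open reading frame is marked, so the fusion's composition rests on the catalogue description.

In bacteria the plasmid is maintained at high copy through a ColE1/pUC-type origin and selected with ampicillin via the beta-lactamase gene. An f1 origin is also present. The backbone carries an SV40 enhancer/early promoter region containing the SV40 origin, which allows episomal amplification in mammalian cells expressing large T antigen and so raises transient expression yields. No mammalian selection marker is annotated.

The Fc portion dimerises the ectodomain and allows capture or detection with Fc-binding reagents, while the His tag permits metal-affinity purification. The associated study used an extracellular biochemical screen for receptor–ligand interactions among cell-surface recognition proteins in the retina, which is consistent with use of this construct as a secreted binding reagent.
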