Addgene plasmid #72131: Plxnc1-Fc-His
Purpose: Expresses the extracellular region of the PlexinC1 protein, C-terminally fused to the Fc region of human IgG1 + 6X histidine tag.
Depositing lab: Woj Wojtowicz. Depositing organization: University of California, Berkeley. Publication: An extracellular biochemical screen reveals that FLRTs and Unc5s mediate neuronal subtype recognition in the retina. Visser JJ, Cheng Y, Perry SC, Chastain AB, Parsa B, Masri SS, Ray TA, Kay JN, Wojtowicz WM. Elife. 2015 Dec 3;4. pii: e08149. doi: 10.7554/eLife.08149. PubMed 26633812.
Backbone
  Vector backbone: pCMVi-SV40ori
  Vector type: Mammalian Expression
Growth in bacteria
  Bacterial resistance: Ampicillin, 100 μg/mL
  Growth temperature: 37°C
  Growth strain: DH5alpha
  Copy number: High Copy
Gene/Insert
  Gene/Insert name: Plxnc1 (alt names: Plexin C1; CD232; Vespr; NCBI gene ID 54712; Reference sequence NM_018797.2)
  Species: M. musculus (mouse)
  Insert size (bp): 2847
  Entrez Gene: Plxnc1 (a.k.a. 2510048K12Rik, AW742158, CD232, Vespr)
  Promoter: CMV
  Tag / fusion protein: Fc-His (C terminal on backbone)
  Cloning method: Restriction Enzyme; 5′ cloning site NotI (not destroyed); 3′ cloning site AscI (not destroyed)
  Sequencing primers: 5′ GTCAGAGGTAACTCCCGTTGC; 3′ ATCATGAGGGTGTCCTTG
Terms and licenses: Academic/Nonprofit Terms; Industry Terms: Not Available to Industry
How to cite: Plxnc1-Fc-His was a gift from Woj Wojtowicz (Addgene plasmid # 72131 ; http://n2t.net/addgene:72131 ; RRID:Addgene_72131)
