>Addgene plasmid #72131 | Plxnc1-Fc-His | addgene partial sequence | sequence record 139230 | pMRB101-F 5'-aagatgcaggcagctgagtt-3'
ACGGTGGAGGGCAGTGTAGTCTGAGCAGTACTCGTTGCTGCCGCGCGCGCCACCAGACATAATAGCTGAC
AGACTAACAGACTGTTCCTTTCCATGGGTCTTTTCTGCAGAAGCTTGAATTCTCGAGGATCCGCGGCCGC
GCCACCATGGAGGTCTCCCGGAGGAAGACGCCGCCGCGCCCCCCGTACCCCGCCGCACCGTTGCCCCTGA
TCGCCTATCTGCTGGCGCTGGCAGCGCCCGCCCGGGGCGCGGACGAGCCGGTGTGGCGATCTGAGCAAGC
CATCGGAGCCATCGCGGCGAGCCGGGCGGACGGCGTGTTCGTGGCGAGCGGCAGCTGCCTGGACCAGCTG
GACTACAGCCTGAAGAACAGGCTCTCTCGCCTATACCGGGACCAAGCGGGCAACTGCACGGAGCCCGTCT
CGTTGGCGCCCCCCGCGCGGCCCCGGCCCGGGAGCAGCTTCAGCAAGCTACTGCTGCCCTACCGCGAGGG
GGCGACCGGCCTCGAGGGGCTGCTGCTCACCGGCTGGACCTTCGACCGGGGCGCCTGCGAGGTGCGGCCC
CTGGGCAACCTGAACCGCAGCTCCCTGCGCAACGGCACCGAGGTGGTGTCATGTCACCCGCAGGGTTCGA
CGGCTGGTGTGGTGTACCGCGCGAGTGGCACCGACCTCTGGTACCTGGCGGTGGCCGCCACCTATGTGCT
GCCGGAGCCGGAGACCGCGAACCGCTGCAACCCCGCAGCATCCGATCGCGACACGGCTATCGCGCTCAAG
AACACGGAGGG
