>Addgene plasmid #72131 | Plxnc1-Fc-His | addgene partial sequence | sequence record 139231 | SV40pA-R 5'-GAAATTTGTGATGCTATTGC-3'
ATAAACAAGTTCTGCTTTAATAAGATCTCTAGATTAATGGTGATGGTGATGATGGCCGCCTTTACCCGGA
GACAGGGAGAGGCTCTTCTGCGTGTAGTGGTTGTGCAGAGCCTCATGCATCACGGAGCATGAGAAGACGT
TCCCCTGCTGCCACCTGCTCTTGTCCACGGTGAGCTTGCTGTAGAGGAAGAAGGAGCCGTCGGAGTCCAG
CACGGGAGGCGTGGTCTTGTAGTTGTTCTCCGGCTGCCCATTGCTCTCCCACTCCACGGCGATGTCGCTG
GGATAGAAGCCTTTGACCAGGCAGGTCAGGCTGACCTGGTTCTTGGTCAGCTCATCCCGGGATGGGGGCA
GGGTATACACCTGTGGTTCTCGGGGCTGCCCTTTGGCTTTGGAGATGGTTTTCTCGATGGGGGCTGGGAG
GGCTTTGTTGGAGACCTTGCACTTGTACTCCTTGCCATTCAGCCAGTCCTGGTGCAGGACGGTGAGGACG
CTGACCACACGGTACGTGCTGTTGTACTGCTCCTCCCGCGGCTTTGTCTTGGCATTATGCACCTCCACGC
CGTCCACGTACCAGTTGAACTTGACCTCAGGGTCTTCGTGGCTCACGTCCACCACCACGCATGTGACCTC
AGGGGTCCGGGAGATCATGAGGGTGTCCTTGGGTTTTGGGGGGAAGAGGAAGACTGACGGTCCCCCCAGG
AGTTCAGGTGCTGGGCACGGTGGGCATGTGTGAGTTTTGTCAGGCGCGCCGGAAGGAACTGATTCCTGTT
CCACATAGAGTTCCAGGTTTCCCAGCTTGACGCGGACTTTTTTAGAGGAGCTAGCGATGGTGTTTGCATT
CTTGATACTCTTGATCTTGCAAAGGATGGTTGTGAGATCCTGGTTTCTAGTAATATTT
